Addgene plasmid #78768: pcDNA3.1-PPARgamma2
Purpose: To overexpress PPARgamma2 in Mammalian Cells
Depositing lab: Jaewhan Song. Depositing organization: Yonsei University. Publication: Suppression of PPARgamma through MKRN1-mediated ubiquitination and degradation prevents adipocyte differentiation. Kim JH, Park KW, Lee EW, Jang WS, Seo J, Shin S, Hwang KA, Song J. Cell Death Differ. 2014 Apr;21(4):594-603. doi: 10.1038/cdd.2013.181. Epub 2013 Dec 13. PubMed 24336050.
Backbone
  Vector backbone: pcDNA3.1
  Vector type: Mammalian Expression
Growth in bacteria
  Bacterial resistance: Ampicillin, 100 μg/mL
  Growth temperature: 37°C
  Growth strain: DH5alpha
  Copy number: High Copy
Gene/Insert
  Gene/Insert name: PPARG (alt name: PPAR_2)
  Species: M. musculus (mouse)
  Entrez Gene: Pparg (a.k.a. Nr1c3, PPAR-gamma, PPAR-gamma2, PPARgamma, PPARgamma2)
  Promoter: CMV
  Cloning method: Restriction Enzyme; 5′ cloning site unknown (unknown if destroyed); 3′ cloning site unknown (unknown if destroyed)
  Sequencing primers: 5′ CMV-F; 3′ BGHrev
Terms and licenses: Academic/Nonprofit Terms; Industry Terms: Not Available to Industry
How to cite: pcDNA3.1-PPARgamma2 was a gift from Jaewhan Song (Addgene plasmid # 78768 ; http://n2t.net/addgene:78768 ; RRID:Addgene_78768)
