[The description below was written by a language model from this plasmid's Addgene catalogue record.]
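Description:
pcDNA3.1-PPARgamma2 is a mammalian expression plasmid built on the pcDNA3.1 backbone and designed to overexpress the mouse nuclear receptor PPARγ, isoform 2 (gene Pparg, also known as Nr1c3), in cultured mammalian cells. It is maintained in E. coli as a high-copy plasmid under ampicillin selection. The record lists no feature table, so other backbone elements are not individually documented. It also names no mammalian selection marker, which varies between pcDNA3.1 versions.

The mouse PPARγ2 coding sequence is placed under the CMV promoter, a strong constitutive viral promoter that gives high-level transcription in most transfected mammalian cell lines. The listed 3′ sequencing primer anneals in the bovine growth hormone polyadenylation region, consistent with the standard pcDNA3.1 arrangement in which the insert sits between the CMV promoter and the BGH terminator. The insert was introduced by restriction enzyme cloning, but the 5′ and 3′ sites used are recorded as unknown. No epitope tag, fusion partner or mutation is listed, so the record gives no indication that the protein is anything other than untagged.

PPARγ2 is the adipocyte-enriched isoform of PPARγ and a master transcriptional regulator of adipogenesis. The associated publication concerns suppression of PPARγ through MKRN1-mediated ubiquitination and degradation and its effect on adipocyte differentiation, so the plasmid is suited to transient overexpression experiments examining PPARγ2 protein stability, ubiquitination, interactions and its role in driving adipocyte differentiation.
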