>Addgene plasmid #78768 | pcDNA3.1-PPARgamma2 | addgene partial sequence | sequence record 149320 | CMV-F 5'-CGCAAATGGGCGGTAGGCGTG-3'
GCAGAGCTCTCTGGCTAACTAGAGAACCCACTGCTTACTGGCTTATCGAAATTAATACGACTCACTATAG
GGAGACCCAAGCTGGCTAGCGTTTAAACTTAAGCTTGGTACCGAGCTCGGATCCACTAGTCCAGTGTGGT
GGAATTCTGCAGATATCCAGCACAGTGGCGGCCGCTCGAGATGGGTGAAACTCTGGGAGATTCTCCTGTT
GACCCAGAGCATGGTGCCTTCGCTGATGCACTGCCTATGAGCACTTCACAAGAAATTACCATGGTTGACA
CAGAGATGCCATTCTGGCCCACCAACTTCGGAATCAGCTCTGTGGACCTCTCCGTGATGGAAGACCACTC
GCATTCCTTTGACATCAAGCCCTTTACCACAGTTGATTTCTCCAGCATTTCTGCTCCACACTATGAAGAC
ATTCCATTCACAAGAGCTGACCCAATGGTTGCTGATTACAAATATGACCTGAAGCTCCAAGAATACCAAA
GTGCGATCAAAGTAGAACCTGCATCTCCACCTTATTATTCTGAAAAGACCCAGCTCTACAACAGGCCTCA
TGAAGAACCTTCTAACTCCCTCATGGCCATTGAGTGCCGAGTCTGTGGGGATAAAGCATCAGGCTTCCAC
TATGGAGTTCATGCTTGTGAAGGATGCAAGGGTTTTTTCCGAAGAACCATCCGATTGAAGCTTATTTATG
ATAGGTGTGATCTTAACTGCCGGATCCACAAAAAAAGTAGAAATAAATGTCAGTACTGTCGGTTTCAGAA
GTGCCTTGCTGTGGGGATGTCTCACAATGCCATCAGGTTTGGGCGGATGCCACAGGCCGAGAAGGAGAAG
CTGTTGGCGGAGATCTCCAGTGATATCGACCAGCTGAACCCAGAGTCTGCTGATCTGCGAGCCCTGGCAA
AGCATTTGTATG
