>Addgene plasmid #78768 | pcDNA3.1-PPARgamma2 | addgene partial sequence | sequence record 149321 | BGH-rev 5'-TAGAAGGCACAGTCGAGG-3'
AGTCCTTGTAGATCTCCTGGAGCAGGGGGTGAAGGCTCATGTCTGTCTCTGTCTTCTTGATCACATGCAG
TAGCTGCACGTGCTCTGTGACGATCTGCCTGAGGTCTGTCATCTTCTGGAGCACCTTGGCGAACAGCTGA
GAGGACTCTGGGTGATTCAGCTTGAGCTGCAGTTCCAGGGCCTGCAGCAGGTTGTCTTGGATGTCCTCGA
TGGGCTTCACGTTCAGCAAGCCTGGGCGGTCTCCACTGAGAATAATGACAGCTATAAATATAGCCAAGTC
ACTGTCATCTAATTCCAGTGCATTGAACTTCACAGCAAACTCAAACTTAGGCTCCATAAAGTCACCAAAG
GGCTTCCGCAGGCTTTTGAGGAACTCCCTGGTCATGAATCCTTGGCCCTCTGAGATGAGGACTCCATCTT
TATTCATCAGGGAGGCCAGCATCGTGTAGATGATCTCATGGACACCATACTTGAGCAGAGTCACTTGGTC
ATTCAAATCAAGGTTAATGAAACCAGGGATATTTTTGGCATACTCTGTGATCTCTTGCACGGCTTCTACG
GATCGAAACTGGCACCCTTGAAAAATTCGGATGGCCACCTCTTTGCTCTGCTCCTGCAGGGGGGTGATAT
GTTTGAACTTGATTTTATCTTCTCCCATCATTAAGGAATTCATGTCGTAGATGACAAATGGTGATTTGTC
CGTTGTCTTTCCTGTCAAGATCGCCCTCGCCTTGGCTTTGGTCAGCGGGAAGGACTTTATGTATGAGTCA
TACAAATGCTTTGCCAGGGCTCGCA
